>Addgene plasmid #190197 | pGES201 | addgene full sequence | sequence record 371938 | Addgene NGS Result
TAAACGCTCTTTTCTCTTAGGTTTACCCGCCAATATATCCTGTCAAACACTGATAGTTTAAACTGAAGGC
GGGAAACGACAATCTGATCCAAGCTCAAGCTGCTCTAGCATTCGCCATTCAGGCTGCGCAACTGTTGGGA
AGGGCGATCGGTGCGGGCCTCTTCGCTATTACGCCAGCTGGCGAAAGGGGGATGTGCTGCAAGGCGATTA
AGTTGGGTAACGCCAGGGTTTTCCCAGTCACGACGTTGTAAAACGACGGCCAGTGCCAAGCTTAAAATAA
ATGGTAAAATGTCAAATCAAAACTAGGCTGCAGTATGCAGAGCAGAGTCATGATGATACTACTTACTACA
CCGATTCTTGTGTGCAGAAAAATATGTTAAAATAATTGAATCTTTCTCTAGCCAAATTTGACAACAATGT
ACACCGTTCATATTGAGAGACGATGCTTCTTGTTTGCTTTCGGTGGAAGCTGCATATACTCAACATTACT
CCTTCAGCGAGTTTTCCAACTGAGTCCCACATTGCCCAGACCTAACACGGTATTCTTGTTTATAATGAAA
TGTGCCACCACATGGATTGAGACCTGTGAGTTAGCTCACTCATTAGGCACCCCAGGCTTTACACTTTATG
CTTCCGGCTCGTATAATGTGTGGATTTTGAGTTAGGATCCGTCGAGATTTTCAGGAGCTAAGGAAGCTAA
AATGGAGAAAAAAATCACTGGATATACCACCGTTGATATATCCCAATGGCATCGTAAAGAACATTTTGAG
GCATTTCAGTCAGTTGCTCAATGTACCTATAACCAGACCGTTCAGCTGGATATTACGGCCTTTTTAAAGA
CCGTAAAGAAAAATAAGCACAAGTTTTATCCGGCCTTTATTCACATTCTTGCCCGCCTGATGAATGCTCA
TCCGGAATTCCGTATGGCAATGAAAGACGGTGAGCTGGTGATATGGGATAGTGTTCACCCTTGTTACACC
GTTTTCCATGAGCAAACTGAAACGTTTTCATCGCTCTGGAGTGAATACCACGACGATTTCCGGCAGTTTC
TACACATATATTCGCAAGATGTGGCGTGTTACGGTGAAAACCTGGCCTATTTCCCTAAAGGGTTTATTGA
GAATATGTTTTTCGTCTCAGCCAATCCCTGGGTGAGTTTCACCAGTTTTGATTTAAACGTGGCCAATATG
GACAACTTCTTCGCCCCCGTTTTCACCATGGGCAAATATTATACGCAAGGCGACAAGGTGCTGATGCCGC
TGGCGATTCAGGTTCATCATGCCGTTTGTGATGGCTTCCATGTCGGCAGAATGCTTAATGAATTACAACA
GTACTGCGATGAGTGGCAGGGCGGGGCGTAAACGCGTGGATCCGGCTTACTAAAAGCCAGATAACAGTAT
GCGTATTTGCGCGCTGATTTTTGCGGTATAAGAATATATACTGATATGTATACCCGAAGTATGTCAAAAA
GAGGTATGCTATGAAGCAGCGTATTACAGTGACAGTTGACAGCGACAGCTATCAGTTGCTCAAGGCATAT
ATGATGTCAATATATCCGGTCTGGTAAGCACAACCATGCAGAATGAAGCCCGTCGTCTGCGTGCCGAACG
CTGGAAAGCGGAAAATCAGGAAGGGATGGCTGAGGTCGCCCGGTTTATTGAAATGAACGGCTCTTTTGCT
GACGAGAACAGGGGCTGGTGAAATGCAGTTTAAGGTTTACACCTATAAAAGAGAGAGCCGTTATCGTCTG
TTTGTGGATGTACAGAGTGATATTATTGACACGCCCGGGCGACGGATGGTGATCCCCCTGGCCAGTGCAC
GTCTGCTGTCAGATAAAGTCTCCCGTGAACTTTACCCGGTGGTGCATATCGGGGATGAAAGCTGGCGCAT
GATGACCACCGATATGGCCAGTGTGCCGGTGTCCGTTATCGGGGAAGAAGTGGCTGATCTCAGCCACCGC
GAAAATGACATCAAAAACGCCATTAACCTGATGTTCTGGGGAATATAAATGTCAGGCTCCCTTATACACA
GCCAGTCTGCAGGTCGACCATAGTGACTGGATATGTTGTGTTTTACAGTATTATGTAGTCTGTTTTTTAT
GCAAAATCTAATTTAATATATTGATATTTATATCATTTTACGTTTCTCGTTCAGCTTTCTTGTACAAAGT
GGTGATCTAGAGGGAGCTCGAATTTCCCCGATCGTTCAAACATTTGGCAATAAAGTTTCTTAAGATTGAA
TCCTGTTGCCGGTCTTGCGATGATTATCATATAATTTCTGTTGAATTACGTTAAGCATGTAATAATTAAC
ATGTAATGCATGACGTTATTTATGAGATGGGTTTTTATGATTAGAGTCCCGCAATTATACATTTAATACG
CGATAGAAAACAAAATATAGCGCGCAAACTAGGATAAATTATCGCGCGCGGTGTCATCTATGTTACTAGA
TCGGTCTCTGTTTTAGAGCTAGAAATAGCAAGTTAAAATAAGGCTAGTCCGTTATCAACTTGAAAAAGTG
GCACCGAGTCGGTGCTTTTTTGTTTTAGAGCTAGAAATAGCAAGTTAAAATAAGGCTAGTCCGTAGCGCG
TGCGCCAATTCTGCAGACAAATGGCCCCGGGTTTACTTATTTTGTGGGTATCTATACTTTTATTAGATTT
TTAATCAGGCTCCTGATTTCTTTTTATTTCGATTGAATTCCTGAACTTGTATTATTCAGTAGATCGAATA
AATTATAAAAAGATAAAATCATAAAATAATATTTTATCCTATCAATCATATTAAAGCAATGAATATGTAA
AATTAATCTTATCTTTATTTTAAAAAATCATATAGGTTTAGTATTTTTTTAAAAATAAAGATAGGATTAG
TTTTACTATTCACTGCTTATTACTTTTAAAAAAATCATAAAGGTTTAGTATTTTTTTAAAATAAATATAG
GAATAGTTTTACTATTCACTGCTTTAATAGAAAAATAGTTTAAAATTTAAGATAGTTTTAATCCCAGCAT
TTGCCACGTTTGAACGTGAGCCGAAACGATGTCGTTACATTATCTTAACCTAGCTGAAACGATGTCGTCA
TAATATCGCCAAATGCCAACTGGACTACGTCGAACCCACAAATCCCACAAAGCGCGTGAAATCAAATCGC
TCAAACCACAAAAAAGAACAACGCGTTTGTTACACGCTCAATCCCACGCGAGTAGAGCACAGTAACCTTC
AAATAAGCGAATGGGGCATAATCAGAAATCCGAAATAAACCTAGGGGCATTATCGGAAATGAAAAGTAGC
TCACTCAATATAAAAATCTAGGAACCCTAGTTTTCGTTATCACTCTGTGCTCCCTCGCTCTATTTCTCAG
TCTCTGTGTTTGCGGCTGAGGATTCCGAACGAGTGACCTTCTTCGTTTCTCGCAAAGGTAACAGCCTCTG
CTCTTGTCTCTTCGATTCGATCTATGCCTGTCTCTTATTTACGATGATGTTTCTTCGGTTATGTTTTTTT
ATTTATGCTTTATGCTGTTGATGTTCGGTTGTTTGTTTCGCTTTGTTTTTGTGGTTCAGTTTTTTAGGAT
TCTTTTGGTTTTTGAATCGATTAATCGGAAGAGATTTTCGAGTTATTTGGTGTGTTGGAGGTGAATCTTT
TTTTTGAGGTCATAGATCTGTTGTATTTGTGTTATAAACATGCGACTTTGTATGATTTTTTACGAGGTTA
TGATGTTCTGGTTGTTTTATTATGAATCTGTTGAGACAGAACCATGATTTTTGTTGATGTTCGTTTACAC
TATTAAAGGTTTGTTTTAACAGGATTAAAAGTTTTTTAAGCATGTTGAAGGAGTCTTGTAGATATGTAAC
CGTCGATAGTTTTTTTGTGGGTTTGTTCACATGTTATCAAGCTTAATCTTTTACTATGTATGCGACCATA
TCTGGATCCAGCAAAGGCGATTTTTTAATTCCTTGTGAAACTTTTGTAATATGAAGTTGAAATTTTGTTA
TTGGTAAACTATAAATGTGTGAAGTTGGAGTATACCTTTACCTTCTTATTTGGCTTTGTGATAGTTTAAT
TTATATGTATTTTGAGTTCTGACTTGTATTTCTTTGAATTGATTCTAGTTTAAGTAATCCTCGAGATGGA
CTATAAGGACCACGACGGAGACTACAAGGATCATGATATTGATTACAAAGACGATGACGATAAGATGGCC
CCAAAGAAGAAGCGGAAGGTCGGTATCCACGGAGTCCCAGCAGCCGACAAGAAGTACAGCATCGGCCTGG
ACATCGGCACCAACTCTGTGGGCTGGGCCGTGATCACCGACGAGTACAAGGTGCCCAGCAAGAAATTCAA
GGTGCTGGGCAACACCGACCGGCACAGCATCAAGAAGAACCTGATCGGAGCCCTGCTGTTCGACAGCGGC
GAAACAGCCGAGGCCACCCGGCTGAAGAGAACCGCCAGAAGAAGATACACCAGACGGAAGAACCGGATCT
GCTATCTGCAAGAGATCTTCAGCAACGAGATGGCCAAGGTGGACGACAGCTTCTTCCACAGACTGGAAGA
GTCCTTCCTGGTGGAAGAGGATAAGAAGCACGAGCGGCACCCCATCTTCGGCAACATCGTGGACGAGGTG
GCCTACCACGAGAAGTACCCCACCATCTACCACCTGAGAAAGAAACTGGTGGACAGCACCGACAAGGCCG
ACCTGCGGCTGATCTATCTGGCCCTGGCCCACATGATCAAGTTCCGGGGCCACTTCCTGATCGAGGGCGA
CCTGAACCCCGACAACAGCGACGTGGACAAGCTGTTCATCCAGCTGGTGCAGACCTACAACCAGCTGTTC
GAGGAAAACCCCATCAACGCCAGCGGCGTGGACGCCAAGGCCATCCTGTCTGCCAGACTGAGCAAGAGCA
GACGGCTGGAAAATCTGATCGCCCAGCTGCCCGGCGAGAAGAAGAATGGCCTGTTCGGAAACCTGATTGC
CCTGAGCCTGGGCCTGACCCCCAACTTCAAGAGCAACTTCGACCTGGCCGAGGATGCCAAACTGCAGCTG
AGCAAGGACACCTACGACGACGACCTGGACAACCTGCTGGCCCAGATCGGCGACCAGTACGCCGACCTGT
TTCTGGCCGCCAAGAACCTGTCCGACGCCATCCTGCTGAGCGACATCCTGAGAGTGAACACCGAGATCAC
CAAGGCCCCCCTGAGCGCCTCTATGATCAAGAGATACGACGAGCACCACCAGGACCTGACCCTGCTGAAA
GCTCTCGTGCGGCAGCAGCTGCCTGAGAAGTACAAAGAGATTTTCTTCGACCAGAGCAAGAACGGCTACG
CCGGCTACATTGACGGCGGAGCCAGCCAGGAAGAGTTCTACAAGTTCATCAAGCCCATCCTGGAAAAGAT
GGACGGCACCGAGGAACTGCTCGTGAAGCTGAACAGAGAGGACCTGCTGCGGAAGCAGCGGACCTTCGAC
AACGGCAGCATCCCCCACCAGATCCACCTGGGAGAGCTGCACGCCATTCTGCGGCGGCAGGAAGATTTTT
ACCCATTCCTGAAGGACAACCGGGAAAAGATCGAGAAGATCCTGACCTTCCGCATCCCCTACTACGTGGG
CCCTCTGGCCAGGGGAAACAGCAGATTCGCCTGGATGACCAGAAAGAGCGAGGAAACCATCACCCCCTGG
AACTTCGAGGAAGTGGTGGACAAGGGCGCTTCCGCCCAGAGCTTCATCGAGCGGATGACCAACTTCGATA
AGAACCTGCCCAACGAGAAGGTGCTGCCCAAGCACAGCCTGCTGTACGAGTACTTCACCGTGTATAACGA
GCTGACCAAAGTGAAATACGTGACCGAGGGAATGAGAAAGCCCGCCTTCCTGAGCGGCGAGCAGAAAAAG
GCCATCGTGGACCTGCTGTTCAAGACCAACCGGAAAGTGACCGTGAAGCAGCTGAAAGAGGACTACTTCA
AGAAAATCGAGTGCTTCGACTCCGTGGAAATCTCCGGCGTGGAAGATCGGTTCAACGCCTCCCTGGGCAC
ATACCACGATCTGCTGAAAATTATCAAGGACAAGGACTTCCTGGACAATGAGGAAAACGAGGACATTCTG
GAAGATATCGTGCTGACCCTGACACTGTTTGAGGACAGAGAGATGATCGAGGAACGGCTGAAAACCTATG
CCCACCTGTTCGACGACAAAGTGATGAAGCAGCTGAAGCGGCGGAGATACACCGGCTGGGGCAGGCTGAG
CCGGAAGCTGATCAACGGCATCCGGGACAAGCAGTCCGGCAAGACAATCCTGGATTTCCTGAAGTCCGAC
GGCTTCGCCAACAGAAACTTCATGCAGCTGATCCACGACGACAGCCTGACCTTTAAAGAGGACATCCAGA
AAGCCCAGGTGTCCGGCCAGGGCGATAGCCTGCACGAGCACATTGCCAATCTGGCCGGCAGCCCCGCCAT
TAAGAAGGGCATCCTGCAGACAGTGAAGGTGGTGGACGAGCTCGTGAAAGTGATGGGCCGGCACAAGCCC
GAGAACATCGTGATCGAAATGGCCAGAGAGAACCAGACCACCCAGAAGGGACAGAAGAACAGCCGCGAGA
GAATGAAGCGGATCGAAGAGGGCATCAAAGAGCTGGGCAGCCAGATCCTGAAAGAACACCCCGTGGAAAA
CACCCAGCTGCAGAACGAGAAGCTGTACCTGTACTACCTGCAGAATGGGCGGGATATGTACGTGGACCAG
GAACTGGACATCAACCGGCTGTCCGACTACGATGTGGACCATATCGTGCCTCAGAGCTTTCTGAAGGACG
ACTCCATCGACAACAAGGTGCTGACCAGAAGCGACAAGAACCGGGGCAAGAGCGACAACGTGCCCTCCGA
AGAGGTCGTGAAGAAGATGAAGAACTACTGGCGGCAGCTGCTGAACGCCAAGCTGATTACCCAGAGAAAG
TTCGACAATCTGACCAAGGCCGAGAGAGGCGGCCTGAGCGAACTGGATAAGGCCGGCTTCATCAAGAGAC
AGCTGGTGGAAACCCGGCAGATCACAAAGCACGTGGCACAGATCCTGGACTCCCGGATGAACACTAAGTA
CGACGAGAATGACAAGCTGATCCGGGAAGTGAAAGTGATCACCCTGAAGTCCAAGCTGGTGTCCGATTTC
CGGAAGGATTTCCAGTTTTACAAAGTGCGCGAGATCAACAACTACCACCACGCCCACGACGCCTACCTGA
ACGCCGTCGTGGGAACCGCCCTGATCAAAAAGTACCCTAAGCTGGAAAGCGAGTTCGTGTACGGCGACTA
CAAGGTGTACGACGTGCGGAAGATGATCGCCAAGAGCGAGCAGGAAATCGGCAAGGCTACCGCCAAGTAC
TTCTTCTACAGCAACATCATGAACTTTTTCAAGACCGAGATTACCCTGGCCAACGGCGAGATCCGGAAGC
GGCCTCTGATCGAGACAAACGGCGAAACCGGGGAGATCGTGTGGGATAAGGGCCGGGATTTTGCCACCGT
GCGGAAAGTGCTGAGCATGCCCCAAGTGAATATCGTGAAAAAGACCGAGGTGCAGACAGGCGGCTTCAGC
AAAGAGTCTATCCTGCCCAAGAGGAACAGCGATAAGCTGATCGCCAGAAAGAAGGACTGGGACCCTAAGA
AGTACGGCGGCTTCGACAGCCCCACCGTGGCCTATTCTGTGCTGGTGGTGGCCAAAGTGGAAAAGGGCAA
GTCCAAGAAACTGAAGAGTGTGAAAGAGCTGCTGGGGATCACCATCATGGAAAGAAGCAGCTTCGAGAAG
AATCCCATCGACTTTCTGGAAGCCAAGGGCTACAAAGAAGTGAAAAAGGACCTGATCATCAAGCTGCCTA
AGTACTCCCTGTTCGAGCTGGAAAACGGCCGGAAGAGAATGCTGGCCTCTGCCGGCGAACTGCAGAAGGG
AAACGAACTGGCCCTGCCCTCCAAATATGTGAACTTCCTGTACCTGGCCAGCCACTATGAGAAGCTGAAG
GGCTCCCCCGAGGATAATGAGCAGAAACAGCTGTTTGTGGAACAGCACAAGCACTACCTGGACGAGATCA
TCGAGCAGATCAGCGAGTTCTCCAAGAGAGTGATCCTGGCCGACGCTAATCTGGACAAAGTGCTGTCCGC
CTACAACAAGCACCGGGATAAGCCCATCAGAGAGCAGGCCGAGAATATCATCCACCTGTTTACCCTGACC
AATCTGGGAGCCCCTGCCGCCTTCAAGTACTTTGACACCACCATCGACCGGAAGAGGTACACCAGCACCA
AAGAGGTGCTGGACGCCACCCTGATCCACCAGAGCATCACCGGCCTGTACGAGACACGGATCGACCTGTC
TCAGCTGGGAGGCGACAAAAGGCCGGCGGCCACGAAAAAGGCCGGCCAGGCAAAAAAGAAAAAGTAAGGA
TCCTGATTGATCGATAGAGCTCGAATTTCCCCGATCGTTCAAACATTTGGCAATAAAGTTTCTTAAGATT
GAATCCTGTTGCCGGTCTTGCGATGATTATCATATAATTTCTGTTGAATTACGTTAAGCATGTAATAATT
AACATGTAATGCATGACGTTATTTATGAGATGGGTTTTTATGATTAGAGTCCCGCAATTATACATTTAAT
ACGCGATAGAAAACAAAATATAGCGCGCAAACTAGGATAAATTATCGCGCGCGGTGTCATCTATGTTACT
AGATCGGGAATTCGTAATCATGTCATAGCTGTTTCCTGTGTGAAATTGTTATCCGCTCACAATTCCACAC
AACATACGAGCCGGAAGCATAAAGTGTAAAGCCTGGGGTGCCTAATGAGTGAGCTAACTCACATTAATTG
CGTTGCGCTCACTGCCCGCTTTCCAGTCGGGAAACCTGTCGTGCCAGCTGCATTAATGAATCGGCCAACG
CGCGGGGAGAGGCGGTTTGCGTATTGGCTAGAGCAGCTTGCCAACATGGTGGAGCACGACACTCTCGTCT
ACTCCAAGAATATCAAAGATACAGTCTCAGAAGACCAAAGGGCTATTGAGACTTTTCAACAAAGGGTAAT
ATCGGGAAACCTCCTCGGATTCCATTGCCCAGCTATCTGTCACTTCATCAAAAGGACAGTAGAAAAGGAA
GGTGGCACCTACAAATGCCATCATTGCGATAAAGGAAAGGCTATCGTTCAAGATGCCTCTGCCGACAGTG
GTCCCAAAGATGGACCCCCACCCACGAGGAGCATCGTGGAAAAAGAAGACGTTCCAACCACGTCTTCAAA
GCAAGTGGATTGATGTGATATCTCCACTGACGTAAGGGATGACGCACAATCCCACTATCCTTCGCAAGAC
CCTTCCTCTATATAAGGAAGTTCATTTCATTTGGAGAGGACACGCTGAAATCACCAGTCTCTCTCTACAA
ATCTATCTCTCTCGAGCTTTCGCAGATCCGGGGGGCAATGAGATATGAGCCCAGAACGACGCCCGTCCGA
CATCCGCCGTGCCACCGAGGCGGACATGCCGGCGGTCTGCACCATCGTCAACCACTACATCGAGACAAGC
ACGGTCAACTTCCGTACCGAGCCGCAGGAACCGCAGGAGTGGACGGACGACCTCGTCCGTCTGCGGGAGC
GCTATCCCTGGCTCGTCGCCGAGGTGGACGGCGAGGTCGCCGGCATCGCCTACGCGGGCCCCTGGAAGGC
ACGCAACGCCTACGACTGGACGGCCGAGTCGACCGTGTACGTCTCCCCCCGCCACCAGCGGACGGGACTG
GGCTCCACGCTCTACACCCACCTGCTGAAGTCCCTGGAGGCACAGGGCTTCAAGAGCGTGGTCGCTGTCA
TCGGGCTGCCCAACGACCCGAGCGTGCGCATGCACGAGGCGCTCGGATATGCCCCCCGCGGCATGCTGCG
GGCGGCCGGCTTCAAGCACGGGAACTGGCATGACGTGGGTTTCTGGCAGCTGGACTTCAGCCTGCCGGTA
CCGCCCCGTCCGGTCCTGCCCGTCACCGAGATTTGAAGTAGATGCCGACCGGGATCTGTCGATCGACAAG
CTCGAGTTTCTCCATAATAATGTGTGAGTAGTTCCCAGATAAGGGAATTAGGGTTCCTATAGGGTTTTGC
TCATGTGTTGAGCATATAAGAAACCCTTAGTATGTATTTGTATTTGTAAAATACTTCTATCAATAAAATT
TCTAATTCCTAAAACCAAAATCCAGTACTAAAATCCAGATCCCCCGAATTAATTCGGCGTTAATTCAGTA
CATTAAAAACGTCCGCAATGTGTTATTAAGTTGTCTAAGCGTCAATTTGTTTACACCACAATATATCCTG
CCACCAGCCAGCCAACAGCTCCCCGACCGGCAGCTCGGCACAAAATCACCACTCGATACAGGCAGCCCAT
CAGTCCGGGACGGCGTCAGCGGGAGAGCCGTTGTAAGGCGGCAGACTTTGCTCATGTTACCGATGCTATT
CGGAAGAACGGCAACTAAGCTGCCGGGTTTGAAACACGGATGATCTCGCGGAGGGTAGCATGTTGATTGT
AACGATGACAGAGCGTTGCTGCCTGTGATCACCGCGGTTTCAAAATCGGCTCCGTCGATACTATGTTATA
CGCCAACTTTGAAAACAACTTTGAAAAAGCTGTTTTCTGGTATTTAAGGTTTTAGAATGCAAGGAACAGT
GAATTGGAGTTCGTCTTGTTATAATTAGCTTCTTGGGGTATCTTTAAATACTGTAGAAAAGAGGAAGGAA
ATAATAAATGGCTAAAATGAGAATATCACCGGAATTGAAAAAACTGATCGAAAAATACCGCTGCGTAAAA
GATACGGAAGGAATGTCTCCTGCTAAGGTATATAAGCTGGTGGGAGAAAATGAAAACCTATATTTAAAAA
TGACGGACAGCCGGTATAAAGGGACCACCTATGATGTGGAACGGGAAAAGGACATGATGCTATGGCTGGA
AGGAAAGCTGCCTGTTCCAAAGGTCCTGCACTTTGAACGGCATGATGGCTGGAGCAATCTGCTCATGAGT
GAGGCCGATGGCGTCCTTTGCTCGGAAGAGTATGAAGATGAACAAAGCCCTGAAAAGATTATCGAGCTGT
ATGCGGAGTGCATCAGGCTCTTTCACTCCATCGACATATCGGATTGTCCCTATACGAATAGCTTAGACAG
CCGCTTAGCCGAATTGGATTACTTACTGAATAACGATCTGGCCGATGTGGATTGCGAAAACTGGGAAGAA
GACACTCCATTTAAAGATCCGCGCGAGCTGTATGATTTTTTAAAGACGGAAAAGCCCGAAGAGGAACTTG
TCTTTTCCCACGGCGACCTGGGAGACAGCAACATCTTTGTGAAAGATGGCAAAGTAAGTGGCTTTATTGA
TCTTGGGAGAAGCGGCAGGGCGGACAAGTGGTATGACATTGCCTTCTGCGTCCGGTCGATCAGGGAGGAT
ATCGGGGAAGAACAGTATGTCGAGCTATTTTTTGACTTACTGGGGATCAAGCCTGATTGGGAGAAAATAA
AATATTATATTTTACTGGATGAATTGTTTTAGTACCTAGAATGCATGACCAAAATCCCTTAACGCTGATG
AATCCCCTAATGATTTTTATCAAAATCATTAAGTTAAGGTAGATACACATCTTGTCATATGATCAAATGG
TTTCGCCAAAAATCAATAATCAGACAACAAAATGTGCGAACTCGATATTTTACACGACTCTCTTTACCAA
TTCTGCCCCGAATTACACTTAAAACGACTCAACAGCTTAACGTTGGCTTGCCACGCCTTACTTGACTGTA
AAACTCTCACTCTTACCGAACTTGGCCGTAACCTGCCAACCAAAGCGAGAACAAAACATAACATCAAACG
AATCGACCGATTGTTAGGTAATCGTCACCTCCACAAAGAGCGACTCGCTGTATACCGTTGGCATGCTAGC
TTTATCTGTTCGGGCAATACGATGCCCATTGTACTTGTTGACTGGTCTGATATCCGTGAGCAAAAACGGC
TTATGGTATTGCGAGCTTCAGTCGCACTACACGGTCGTTCTGTTACTCTTTATGAGAAAGCGTTCCCGCT
TTCAGAGCAATGTTCAAAGAAAGCTCATGACCAATTTCTAGCCGACCTTGCGAGCATTCTACCGAGTAAC
ACCACACCGCTCATTGTCAGTGATGCTGGCTTTAAAGTGCCATGGTATAAATCCGTTGAGAAGCTGGGTT
GGTACTGGTTAAGTCGAGTAAGAGGAAAAGTACAATATGCAGACCTAGGAGCGGAAAACTGGAAACCTAT
CAGCAACTTACATGATATGTCATCTAGTCACTCAAAGACTTTAGGCTATAAGAGGCTGACTAAAAGCAAT
CCAATCTCATGCCAAATTCTATTGTATAAATCTCGCTCTAAAGGCCGAAAAAATCAGCGCTCGACACGGA
CTCATTGTCACCACCCGTCACCTAAAATCTACTCAGCGTCGGCAAAGGAGCCATGGATTCTAGCAACTAA
CTTACCTGTTGAAATTCGAACACCCAAACAACTTGTTAATATCTATTCGAAGCGAATGCAGATTGAAGAA
ACCTTCCGAGACTTGAAAAGTCCTGCCTACGGACTAGGCCTACGCCATAGCCGAACGAGCAGCTCAGAGC
GTTTTGATATCATGCTGCTAATCGCCCTGATGCTTCAACTAACATGTTGGCTTGCGGGCGTTCATGCTCA
GAAACAAGGTTGGGACAAGCACTTCCAGGCTAACACAGTCAGAAATCGAAACGTACTCTCAACAGTTCGC
TTAGGCATGGAAGTTTTGCGGCATTCTGGCTACACAATAACAAGGGAAGACTTACTCGTGGCTGCAACCC
TACTAGCTCAAAATTTATTCACACATGGTTACGCTTTGGGGAAATTATGAGGGGATCTCTCAGCCCTTAA
CGTGAGTTTTCGTTCCACTGAGCGTCAGACCCCGTAGAAAAGATCAAAGGATCTTCTTGAGATCCTTTTT
TTCTGCGCGTAATCTGCTGCTTGCAAACAAAAAAACCACCGCTACCAGCGGTGGTTTGTTTGCCGGATCA
AGAGCTACCAACTCTTTTTCCGAAGGTAACTGGCTTCAGCAGAGCGCAGATACCAAATACTGTCCTTCTA
GTGTAGCCGTAGTTAGGCCACCACTTCAAGAACTCTGTAGCACCGCCTACATACCTCGCTCTGCTAATCC
TGTTACCAGTGGCTGCTGCCAGTGGCGATAAGTCGTGTCTTACCGGGTTGGACTCAAGACGATAGTTACC
GGATAAGGCGCAGCGGTCGGGCTGAACGGGGGGTTCGTGCACACAGCCCAGCTTGGAGCGAACGACCTAC
ACCGAACTGAGATACCTACAGCGTGAGCTATGAGAAAGCGCCACGCTTCCCGAAGGGAGAAAGGCGGACA
GGTATCCGGTAAGCGGCAGGGTCGGAACAGGAGAGCGCACGAGGGAGCTTCCAGGGGGAAACGCCTGGTA
TCTTTATAGTCCTGTCGGGTTTCGCCACCTCTGACTTGAGCGTCGATTTTTGTGATGCTCGTCAGGGGGG
CGGAGCCTATGGAAAAACGCCAGCAACGCGGCCTTTTTACGGTTCCTGGCCTTTTGCTGGCCTTTTGCTC
ACATGTTCTTTCCTGCGTTATCCCCTGATTCTGTGGATAACCGTATTACCGCCTTTGAGTGAGCTGATAC
CGCTCGCCGCAGCCGAACGACCGAGCGCAGCGAGTCAGTGAGCGAGGAAGCGGAAGAGCGCCTGATGCGG
TATTTTCTCCTTACGCATCTGTGCGGTATTTCACACCGCATATGGTGCACTCTCAGTACAATCTGCTCTG
ATGCCGCATAGTTAAGCCAGTATACACTCCGCTATCGCTACGTGACTGGGTCATGGCTGCGCCCCGACAC
CCGCCAACACCCGCTGACGCGCCCTGACGGGCTTGTCTGCTCCCGGCATCCGCTTACAGACAAGCTGTGA
CCGTCTCCGGGAGCTGCATGTGTCAGAGGTTTTCACCGTCATCACCGAAACGCGCGAGGCAGGGTGCCTT
GATGTGGGCGCCGGCGGTCGAGTGGCGACGGCGCGGCTTGTCCGCGCCCTGGTAGATTGCCTGGCCGTAG
GCCAGCCATTTTTGAGCGGCCAGCGGCCGCGATAGGCCGACGCGAAGCGGCGGGGCGTAGGGAGCGCAGC
GACCGAAGGGTAGGCGCTTTTTGCAGCTCTTCGGCTGTGCGCTGGCCAGACAGTTATGCACAGGCCAGGC
GGGTTTTAAGAGTTTTAATAAGTTTTAAAGAGTTTTAGGCGGAAAAATCGCCTTTTTTCTCTTTTATATC
AGTCACTTACATGTGTGACCGGTTCCCAATGTACGGCTTTGGGTTCCCAATGTACGGGTTCCGGTTCCCA
ATGTACGGCTTTGGGTTCCCAATGTACGTGCTATCCACAGGAAACAGACCTTTTCGACCTTTTTCCCCTG
CTAGGGCAATTTGCCCTAGCATCTGCTCCGTACATTAGGAACCGGCGGATGCTTCGCCCTCGATCAGGTT
GCGGTAGCGCATGACTAGGATCGGGCCAGCCTGCCCCGCCTCCTCCTTCAAATCGTACTCCGGCAGGTCA
TTTGACCCGATCAGCTTGCGCACGGTGAAACAGAACTTCTTGAACTCTCCGGCGCTGCCACTGCGTTCGT
AGATCGTCTTGAACAACCATCTGGCTTCTGCCTTGCCTGCGGCGCGGCGTGCCAGGCGGTAGAGAAAACG
GCCGATGCCGGGATCGATCAAAAAGTAATCGGGGTGAACCGTCAGCACGTCCGGGTTCTTGCCTTCTGTG
ATCTCGCGGTACATCCAATCAGCTAGCTCGATCTCGATGTACTCCGGCCGCCCGGTTTCGCTCTTTACGA
TCTTGTAGCGGCTAATCAAGGCTTCACCCTCGGATACCGTCACCAGGCGGCCGTTCTTGGCCTTCTTCGT
ACGCTGCATGGCAACGTGCGTGGTGTTTAACCGAATGCAGGTTTCTACCAGGTCGTCTTTCTGCTTTCCG
CCATCGGCTCGCCGGCAGAACTTGAGTACGTCCGCAACGTGTGGACGGAACACGCGGCCGGGCTTGTCTC
CCTTCCCTTCCCGGTATCGGTTCATGGATTCGGTTAGATGGGAAACCGCCATCAGTACCAGGTCGTAATC
CCACACACTGGCCATGCCGGCCGGCCCTGCGGAAACCTCTACGTGCCCGTCTGGAAGCTCGTAGCGGATC
ACCTCGCCAGCTCGTCGGTCACGCTTCGACAGACGGAAAACGGCCACGTCCATGATGCTGCGACTATCGC
GGGTGCCCACGTCATAGAGCATCGGAACGAAAAAATCTGGTTGCTCGTCGCCCTTGGGCGGCTTCCTAAT
CGACGGCGCACCGGCTGCCGGCGGTTGCCGGGATTCTTTGCGGATTCGATCAGCGGCCGCTTGCCACGAT
TCACCGGGGCGTGCTTCTGCCTCGATGCGTTGCCGCTGGGCGGCCTGCGCGGCCTTCAACTTCTCCACCA
GGTCATCACCCAGCGCCGCGCCGATTTGTACCGGGCCGGATGGTTTGCGACCGCTCACGCCGATTCCTCG
GGCTTGGGGGTTCCAGTGCCATTGCAGGGCCGGCAGGCAACCCAGCCGCTTACGCCTGGCCAACCGCCCG
TTCCTCCACACATGGGGCATTCCACGGCGTCGGTGCCTGGTTGTTCTTGATTTTCCATGCCGCCTCCTTT
AGCCGCTAAAATTCATCTACTCATTTATTCATTTGCTCATTTACTCTGGTAGCTGCGCGATGTATTCAGA
TAGCAGCTCGGTAATGGTCTTGCCTTGGCGTACCGCGTACATCTTCAGCTTGGTGTGATCCTCCGCCGGC
AACTGAAAGTTGACCCGCTTCATGGCTGGCGTGTCTGCCAGGCTGGCCAACGTTGCAGCCTTGCTGCTGC
GTGCGCTCGGACGGCCGGCACTTAGCGTGTTTGTGCTTTTGCTCATTTTCTCTTTACCTCATTAACTCAA
ATGAGTTTTGATTTAATTTCAGCGGCCAGCGCCTGGACCTCGCGGGCAGCGTCGCCCTCGGGTTCTGATT
CAAGAACGGTTGTGCCGGCGGCGGCAGTGCCTGGGTAGCTCACGCGCTGCGTGATACGGGACTCAAGAAT
GGGCAGCTCGTACCCGGCCAGCGCCTCGGCAACCTCACCGCCGATGCGCGTGCCTTTGATCGCCCGCGAC
ACGACAAAGGCCGCTTGTAGCCTTCCATCCGTGACCTCAATGCGCTGCTTAACCAGCTCCACCAGGTCGG
CGGTGGCCCATATGTCGTAAGGGCTTGGCTGCACCGGAATCAGCACGAAGTCGGCTGCCTTGATCGCGGA
CACAGCCAAGTCCGCCGCCTGGGGCGCTCCGTCGATCACTACGAAGTCGCGCCGGCCGATGGCCTTCACG
TCGCGGTCAATCGTCGGGCGGTCGATGCCGACAACGGTTAGCGGTTGATCTTCCCGCACGGCCGCCCAAT
CGCGGGCACTGCCCTGGGGATCGGAATCGACTAACAGAACATCGGCCCCGGCGAGTTGCAGGGCGCGGGC
TAGATGGGTTGCGATGGTCGTCTTGCCTGACCCGCCTTTCTGGTTAAGTACAGCGATAACCTTCATGCGT
TCCCCTTGCGTATTTGTTTATTTACTCATCGCATCATATACGCAGCGACCGCATGACGCAAGCTGTTTTA
CTCAAATACACATCACCTTTTTAGACGGCGGCGCTCGGTTTCTTCAGCGGCCAAGCTGGCCGGCCAGGCC
GCCAGCTTGGCATCAGACAAACCGGCCAGGATTTCATGCAGCCGCACGGTTGAGACGTGCGCGGGCGGCT
CGAACACGTACCCGGCCGCGATCATCTCCGCCTCGATCTCTTCGGTAATGAAAAACGGTTCGTCCTGGCC
GTCCTGGTGCGGTTTCATGCTTGTTCCTCTTGGCGTTCATTCTCGGCGGCCGCCAGGGCGTCGGCCTCGG
TCAATGCGTCCTCACGGAAGGCACCGCGCCGCCTGGCCTCGGTGGGCGTCACTTCCTCGCTGCGCTCAAG
TGCGCGGTACAGGGTCGAGCGATGCACGCCAAGCAGTGCAGCCGCCTCTTTCACGGTGCGGCCTTCCTGG
TCGATCAGCTCGCGGGCGTGCGCGATCTGTGCCGGGGTGAGGGTAGGGCGGGGGCCAAACTTCACGCCTC
GGGCCTTGGCGGCCTCGCGCCCGCTCCGGGTGCGGTCGATGATTAGGGAACGCTCGAACTCGGCAATGCC
GGCGAACACGGTCAACACCATGCGGCCGGCCGGCGTGGTGGTGTCGGCCCACGGCTCTGCCAGGCTACGC
AGGCCCGCGCCGGCCTCCTGGATGCGCTCGGCAATGTCCAGTAGGTCGCGGGTGCTGCGGGCCAGGCGGT
CTAGCCTGGTCACTGTCACAACGTCGCCAGGGCGTAGGTGGTCAAGCATCCTGGCCAGCTCCGGGCGGTC
GCGCCTGGTGCCGGTGATCTTCTCGGAAAACAGCTTGGTGCAGCCGGCCCCGTGCAGTTCGGCCCGTTGG
TTGGTCAAGTCCTGGTCGTCGGTGCTGACGCGGGCATAGCCCAGCAGGCCAGCGGCGGCGCTCTTGTTCA
TGGCGTAATGTCTCCGGTTCTAGTCGCAAGTATTCTACTTTATGCGACTAAAACACGCGACAAGAAAACG
CCAGGAAAAGGGCAGGGCGGCAGCCTGTCGCGTAACTTAGGACTTGTGCGACATGTCGTTTTCAGAAGAC
GGCTGCACTGAACGTCAGAAGCCGACTGCACTATAGCAGCGGAGGGGTTGGATCAAAGTACTTTGATCCC
GAGGGGAACCCTGTGGTTGGCATGCACATACAAATGGACGAACGGATAAACCTTTTCACGCCCTTTTAAA
TATCCGATTATTCTAA
Features (pLannotate 1.2.2; 34 found; start..end, strand, type, name):
     21..45      -  misc_feature   RB T-DNA repeat: right border repeat from nopaline C58 T-DNA
    111..265     -  CDS            lacZα (fragment): LacZα fragment of β-galactosidase; lacZ fragment
    585..603     +  protein_bind   CAP binding site (fragment): CAP binding activates transcription in the presence of cAMP. E. coli catabolite activator protein
    618..648     +  promoter       lac UV5 promoter: E. coli lac promoter with an "up" mutation
    672..701     +  promoter       cat promoter (fragment): promoter of the E. coli cat gene encoding chloramphenicol acetyltransferase
    702..1361    +  CDS            CmR: chloramphenicol acetyltransferase; cat; confers resistance to chloramphenicol
   1540..1698    +  CDS            ccdA (fragment): CCDA_ECO57 - Also known as H, letA. Experimental evidence at protein level: Swiss-Prot protein existence level 1. Antitoxin component of a type II toxin-antitoxin (TA) system which inhibits the post-segregational killing (PSK) of plasmid-free cells, also referred to as a plasmid addiction system. Binds to and blocks the activity of CcdB; will also remove bound CcdB protein from the CcdB-GyrA complex by forming a CcdA-CcdB complex, a process termed rejuvenation. Functions as a transcriptional corepressor for the ccdAB operon, repression also requires CcdB (By similarity). From Escherichia coli
   1703..2005    +  CDS            ccdB: CCDB_ECOLI - Also known as G, letB, letD. Experimental evidence at protein level: Swiss-Prot protein existence level 1. Toxic component of a type II toxin-antitoxin (TA) system, functioning in plasmid maintainence. Responsible for the post- segregational killing (PSK) of plasmid-free cells, also referred to as a plasmid addiction system. Half-life of over 2 hours. Cell killing by CcdB is accompanied by filamentation, defects in chromosome and plasmid segregation, defects in cell division, formation of anucleate cells, decreased DNA synthesis and plasmid loss. Interferes with the activity of DN
   2049..2173    -  protein_bind   attR2: mutant version of attR; recombination site for the Gateway® LR reaction LR Clonase™
   2200..2452    +  terminator     NOS terminator: nopaline synthase terminator and poly(A) signal
   2460..2535    +  misc_RNA       gRNA scaffold: guide RNA scaffold for the Streptococcus pyogenes CRISPR/Cas9 system
   2542..2584    +  misc_RNA       gRNA scaffold (fragment): guide RNA scaffold for the Streptococcus pyogenes CRISPR/Cas9 system
   4246..5847    +  CDS            Cas9(N): N-terminal portion of Streptococcus pyogenes Cas9 (Zetsche et al., 2015)
   5848..8346    +  CDS            Cas9(C): C-terminal portion of Streptococcus pyogenes Cas9 (Zetsche et al., 2015)
   8347..8394    +  CDS            nucleoplasmin NLS: bipartite nuclear localization signal from nucleoplasmin
   8433..8685    +  terminator     NOS terminator: nopaline synthase terminator and poly(A) signal
   8724..8746    -  protein_bind   lac operator (fragment): The lac repressor binds to the lac operator to inhibit transcription in E. coli. This inhibition can be relieved by adding lactose or isopropyl-β-D-thiogalactopyranoside (IPTG). lac repressor encoded by lacI
   8750..8780    -  promoter       lac promoter: promoter for the E. coli lac operon
   8795..8816    -  protein_bind   CAP binding site: CAP binding activates transcription in the presence of cAMP. E. coli catabolite activator protein
   8829..8917    -  CDS            lacI (fragment): lac repressor; lacI; The lac repressor binds to the lac operator to inhibit transcription in E. coli. This inhibition can be relieved by adding lactose or isopropyl-β-D-thiogalactopyranoside (IPTG).
   9007..9352    +  promoter       CaMV 35S promoter: strong constitutive promoter from cauliflower mosaic virus
   9304..9350    +  promoter       minimal CaMV 35S promoter: minimal 35S promoter from cauliflower mosaic virus
   9425..9972    +  CDS            BlpR (fragment): phosphinothricin acetyltransferase; Streptomyces hygroscopicus bar; confers resistance to bialophos or phosphinothricin
  10017..10191   +  polyA_signal   CaMV poly(A) signal: cauliflower mosaic virus polyadenylation signal
  10269..10293   -  misc_feature   LB T-DNA repeat: left border repeat from nopaline C58 T-DNA
  10718..11512   +  CDS            KanR: aminoglycoside phosphotransferase; aphA-3; confers resistance to kanamycin
  11589..11658   -  ncRNA          RNA-OUT: Accession: RF00240 - RNA-OUT
  12937..13525   +  rep_origin     ori: high-copy-number ColE1/pMB1/pBR322/pUC origin of replication
  13711..13851   -  misc_feature   bom: basis of mobility region from pBR322
  13953..13992   -  CDS            rop (fragment): Rop protein, which maintains plasmids at low copy number; rop
  14195..14389   -  rep_origin     pVS1 oriV: origin of replication for the Pseudomonas plasmid pVS1 (Heeb et al., 2000)
  14455..15528   -  CDS            pVS1 RepA: replication protein from the Pseudomonas plasmid pVS1 (Heeb et al., 2000)
  15957..16586   -  CDS            pVS1 StaA: stability protein from the Pseudomonas plasmid pVS1 (Heeb et al., 2000)
  17146..17547   -  CDS            Y4CG_SINFN (fragment): Protein inferred from homology: Swiss-Prot protein existence level 3. From Sinorhizobium fredii (strain NBRC 101917 / NGR234).
