[The description below was written by a language model from this plasmid's Addgene catalogue record and pLannotate feature annotations shown in this document.]
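Description:
pGES201 is a 17.9 kb binary T-DNA vector built on the pCAMBIA1300 backbone for CRISPR-Cas9 gene editing in soybean. Outside the T-DNA borders it carries a ColE1/pBR322-type origin with the bom mobilisation region for replication in E. coli. It also has the pVS1 oriV, RepA and StaA functions, which in pCAMBIA-type vectors support stable maintenance in Agrobacterium, and a kanamycin resistance gene for bacterial selection. The depositor notes that an IS4 family transposase is present in the original vector and does not affect function. The annotated RNA-OUT element between KanR and the origin may belong to that insertion, although the feature table does not label it as such.

Between the right and left border repeats, the main payload is a plant-codon-optimised Streptococcus pyogenes Cas9. It is recorded as carrying an N-terminal 3xFlag tag and is annotated with a C-terminal nucleoplasmin NLS and a NOS terminator. According to the catalogue entry it is driven by the Glycine max elongation factor 1A promoter (pM4), which is not itself annotated but would fit the unannotated stretch upstream of the Cas9 coding sequence.

The guide module uses a soybean U6 promoter (recorded but not annotated) and an S. pyogenes gRNA scaffold. Upstream of the scaffold lies a chloramphenicol resistance/ccdB counter-selection cassette, which explains why the plasmid is propagated in a ccdB-tolerant strain. The recorded BsaI sites, destroyed during cloning, suggest that this cassette is replaced by the guide sequence, though the record does not spell this out.

A CaMV 35S promoter driving the bar phosphinothricin acetyltransferase gene, followed by the CaMV poly(A) signal, provides Basta selection of transformed plants. The associated publication used pooled CRISPR-Cas9 to build a multiplex mutagenesis population in soybean.
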