Addgene plasmid #190197: pGES201
Purpose: For CRISPR-Cas9 mediated gene editing in soybean, soybean elongation factor 1A promoter (pM4)-Cas9, GmU6-sgRNA, Basta selection
Depositing lab: Yuefeng Guan. Depositing organization: Fujian Agriculture and Forestry University. Publication: Generation of a multiplex mutagenesis population via pooled CRISPR-Cas9 in soya bean. Bai M, Yuan J, Kuang H, Gong P, Li S, Zhang Z, Liu B, Sun J, Yang M, Yang L, Wang D, Song S, Guan Y. Plant Biotechnol J. 2020 Mar;18(3):721-731. doi: 10.1111/pbi.13239. Epub 2019 Sep 9. PubMed 31452351.
Backbone
  Vector backbone: pCAMBIA1300
  Backbone manufacturer: CAMBIA
  Vector type: Plant Expression, CRISPR
  Selectable markers: Basta
Growth in bacteria
  Bacterial resistance: Kanamycin, 50 μg/mL
  Growth temperature: 37°C
  Growth strain: ccdB Survival
  Copy number: Unknown
Gene/Insert
  Gene/Insert name: spCas9
  Species: S. pyogenes
  Mutation: plant-codon optimized
  Promoter: Glycine max elongation factor 1A(pM4)
  Tag / fusion protein: 3xFlag (N terminal on insert)
  Cloning method: Restriction Enzyme; 5′ cloning site BsaI (destroyed during cloning); 3′ cloning site BsaI (destroyed during cloning)
  Sequencing primers: 5′ GACAAGAAGTACAGCATCGG; 3′ GTCGCCTCCCAGCTGAGACA
Terms and licenses: Academic/Nonprofit Terms; Industry Terms: Not Available to Industry
Depositor comments: This plasmid has an IS4 family transposase that exists in the original vector and does not affect function.
How to cite: pGES201 was a gift from Yuefeng Guan (Addgene plasmid # 190197 ; http://n2t.net/addgene:190197 ; RRID:Addgene_190197)
